>Addgene plasmid #117041 | SG-C-Int-12 | addgene full sequence | sequence record 228595 | Addgene NGS Result
GATACTGTTACTTACCGATTATTGTGAAGAACCAGACCGTTTGTTGTAGCACACTCGGCGAAAATCTGAA
TAGTAACTTCTTGACAATTAATCATCCGGCTCGTAATTTATGTGGAAAAGAGGAGAAATACTAG
[1500 nt withheld, positions 135-1634]
TAAATAAGTTGTGCCGTATCCAGCGGTTACCAATAATAGTCTCCAGGCATCAAATAAAACGAAAGGCTCA
GTCGAAAGACTGGGCCTTTCGTTTTATCTGTTGTTTGTCGGTGAACGCTCTCTACTAGAGTCACACTGGC
TCACCTTCGGGTGGGCCTTTCTGCGTTTATATAGTAAAGTTCCAATAAGACTCCAGGTATCTGTCCGTGT
AAAAAAGAGTATTGACTTCGCATCTTTTTGTACCTTAATGTGTGGATCACACAGGAAAGTACTAGATGAC
TAAGAAAGTAGCAATCTATACACGAGTATCCACTACTAACCAAGCAGAGGAAGGCTTCTCAATTGATGAG
CAAATTGACCGTTTAACAAAATATGCTGAAGCAATGGGGTGGCAAGTATCTGATACTTATACTGATGCTG
GTTTTTCAGGGGCCAAACTTGAACGCCCAGCAATGCAAAGATTAATCAACGATATCGAGAATAAAGCTTT
TGATACAGTTCTTGTATATAAGCTAGACCGCCTTTCACGTAGTGTAAGAGATACTCTTTATCTTGTTAAG
GATGTGTTCACAAAAAATAAAATAGACTTTATCTCGCTTAATGAAAGTATTGATACTTCTTCTGCTATGG
GTAGCTTGTTTCTCACTATTCTTTCTGCAATTAATGAGTTTGAAAGAGAGAATATAAAAGAACGCATGAC
TATGGGTAAACTAGGGCGAGCGAAATCTGGTAAGTCTATGATGTGGACTAAGACAGCTTTTGGGTATTAC
CACAACAGAAAGACAGGTATATTAGAAATTGTTCCTTTACAAGCTACAATAGTTGAACAAATATTCACTG
ATTATTTATCAGGAATATCACTTACAAAATTAAGAGATAAACTCAATGAATCTGGACACATCGGTAAAGA
TATACCGTGGTCTTATCGTACCCTAAGACAAACACTTGATAATCCAGTTTACTGTGGTTATATCAAATTT
AAGGACAGCCTATTTGAAGGTATGCACAAACCAATTATCCCTTATGAGACTTATTTAAAAGTTCAAAAAG
AGCTAGAAGAAAGACAACAGCAGACTTATGAAAGAAATAACAACCCTAGACCTTTCCAAGCTAAATATAT
GCTGTCAGGGATGGCAAGGTGCGGTTACTGTGGAGCACCTTTAAAAATTGTTCTTGGCCACAAAAGAAAA
GATGGAAGCCGCACTATGAAATATCACTGTGCAAATAGATTTCCTCGAAAAACAAAAGGAATTACAGTAT
ATAATGACAATAAAAAGTGTGATTCAGGAACTTATGATTTAAGTAATTTAGAAAATACTGTTATTGACAA
CCTGATTGGATTTCAAGAAAATAATGACTCCTTATTGAAAATTATCAATGGCAACAACCAACCTATTCTT
GATACTTCGTCATTTAAAAAGCAAATTTCACAGATCGATAAAAAAATACAAAAGAACTCTGATTTGTACC
TAAATGATTTTATCACTATGGATGAGTTGAAAGATCGTACTGATTCCCTTCAGGCTGAGAAAAAGCTGCT
TAAAGCTAAGATTAGCGAAAATAAATTTAATGACTCTACTGATGTTTTTGAGTTAGTTAAAACTCAGTTG
GGCTCAATTCCGATTAATGAACTATCATATGATAATAAAAAGAAAATCGTCAACAACCTTGTATCAAAGG
TTGATGTTACTGCTGATAATGTAGATATCATATTTAAATTCCAACTCGCTACCGGTTAAATTGAACCTCT
ACTACGAGTGAGTTGAGATTACAGCCTTACTCGGTACCAAATTCCAGAAAAGAGACGCTTTCGAGCGTCT
TTTTTCGTTTTGGTCCCTTACGCTATTATTGAAGCCAGTCTGTTACCGAAGTGAAATTGACGGCTAGCTC
AGTCCTAGGTACAGTGCTAGCCAGAGGAAGGAGGCTCGAACGATTACGGATTGCTCTACTGTGACTGAAG
TTTACAACCCAATTATTGAAGGCCGCTAACGCGGCCTTTTTTTGTTTCTGGTCTCCCTGAGGCACAGAGA
TTTACTTTATTCACGACTTCAGATACGCACAGCTAACACCACGTCGTCCCTATCTGCTGCCCTAGGTCTA
TGAGTGGTTGCTGGATAACTTTACGGGCATGCATAAGGCTCGTATGATATATTCAGGGAGACCACAACGG
TTTCCCTCTACAAATAATTTTGTTTAACTTTAGTAATTTCAACAAAATAACTAGGATTCGAATGAAAGTG
GCCATTTATGTTCGTGTTAGCACCGATGAACAGGCCAAAGAAGGTTTTAGCATTCCGGCACAGCGTGAAC
GTCTGCGTGCATTTTGTGCAAGCCAGGGTTGGGAAATTGTGCAAGAATATATTGAAGAAGGTTGGAGCGC
AAAAGATCTGGATCGTCCGCAGATGCAGCGTCTGCTGAAAGATATCAAAAAAGGCAACATTGATATTGTG
CTGGTGTATCGTCTGGATCGCCTGACCCGTAGCGTTCTGGATCTGTATCTGCTGTTACAGACCTTTGAAA
AATACAATGTGGCATTTCGTAGCGCCACCGAAGTTTATGATACCAGCACCGCAATGGGTCGTCTGTTTAT
TACCCTGGTTGCAGCACTGGCACAGTGGGAACGTGAAAATCTGGCAGAACGTGTTAAATTTGGTATCGAG
CAGATGATCGATGAAGGTAAAAAACCGGGTGGTCATAGCCCGTATGGTTACAAATTTGATAAAGACTTCA
ATTGCACCATTATTGAGGAAGAAGCAGACGTTGTTCGTATGATCTATCGCATGTATTGTGATGGTTATGG
CTATCGTAGCATTGCAGATCGTCTGAATGAACTGATGGTTAAACCGCGTATTGCCAAAGAATGGAATCAT
AATAGCGTGCGTGATATCCTGACCAACGATATCTATATTGGCACCTATCGTTGGGGTGATAAAGTTGTTC
CGAATAATCATCCGCCTATTATTAGCGAAACCCTGTTCAAAAAAGCCCAGAAAGAAAAAGAAAAACGTGG
CGTTGATCGTAAACGCGTTGGTAAATTTCTGTTTACCGGTCTGTTACAGTGTGGTAATTGTGGTGGCCAT
AAAATGCAGGGCCATTTTGATAAACGTGAGCAGAAAACCTATTACCGTTGTACCAAATGTCACCGCATTA
CCAACGAAAAAAACATTCTGGAACCGCTGCTGGATGAAATTCAGCTGCTGATTACCAGCAAAGAATACTT
TATGAGCAAATTCAGCGACCGCTATGATCAGCAAGAGGTTGTTGATGTTAGCGCACTGACAAAAGAACTG
GAAAAAATCAAACGCCAGAAAGAGAAATGGTACGATCTGTATATGGATGATCGTAACCCGATTCCGAAAG
AAGAACTGTTTGCCAAAATTAACGAACTGAACAAAAAAGAAGAAGAAATCTATAGCAAGCTGAGCGAAGT
GGAAGAAGATAAAGAACCGGTTGAAGAGAAATATAACCGCCTGAGCAAAATGATCGATTTTAAACAGCAG
TTTGAGCAGGCCAACGACTTTACCAAAAAAGAGCTGCTGTTCAGCATCTTCGAAAAGATTGTGATTTATC
GCGAGAAAGGCAAGCTGAAAAAAATCACCCTGGATTACACCCTGAAATAAAATACGGTCTACTACAGAAG
GGTGGTTTATCTTACTCAACGACGAACAATAAGGCCTCCCTAACGGGGGGCCTTTTTTATTGATAACAAA
AAGATTTCCCTCGTCACGCAGTAAGTATTTATCGTAGAAGATCACTTTTATCGGTTTCCAGAACAGGTAA
GAGCCAATAGTGATTACTTCGCGTTATGCAGGCTTCCTCGCTCACTGACTCGCTGCGCTCGGTCGTTCGG
CTGCGGCGAGCGGTATCAGCTCACTCAAAGGCGGTAATCCTAGCTAGGGCGTTCGGCTGCGGCGAGCGGT
ATCAGCTCACTCAAAGGCGGTAATACGGTTATCCACAGAATCAGGGGATAACGCAGGAAAGAACATGTGA
GCAAAAGGCCAGCAAAAGGCCAGGAACCGTAAAAAGGCCGCGTTGCTGGCGTTTTTCCATAGGCTCCGCC
CCCCTGACGAGCATCACAAAAATCGACGCTCAAGTCAGAGGTGGCGAAACCCGACAGGACTATAAAGATA
CCAGGCGTTTCCCCCTGGAAGCTCCCTCGTGCGCTCTCCTGTTCCGACCCTGCCGCTTACCGGATACCTG
TCCGCCTTTCTCCCTTCGGGAAGCGTGGCGCTTTCTCATAGCTCACGCTGTAGGTATCTCAGTTCGGTGT
AGGTCGTTCGCTCCAAGCTGGGCTGTGTGCACGAACCCCCCGTTCAGCCCGACCGCTGCGCCTTATCCGG
TAACTATCGTCTTGAGTCCAACCCGGTAAGACACGACTTATCGCCACTGGCAGCAGCCACTGGTAACAGG
AAGCAGCCACTGGTAACAGGATTAGCAGAGCGAGGTATGTAGGCGGTGCTACAGAGTTCTTGAAGTGGTG
GCCTAACTACGGCTACACTAGAAGGACAGTATTTGGTATCTGCGCTCTGCTGAAGCCAGTTACCTTCGGA
AAAAGAGTTGGTAGCTCTTGATCCGGCAAACAAACCACCGCTGGTAGCGGTGGTTTTTTGTTTGCAAGCA
GCAGATTACGCGCAGAAAAAAAGGATCTCAAGAAGATCCTTTGATCTTTTCTACGGGGTCTGACGCTCAG
TGGAACGAAAACTCACGTTAAGGGATTTTGGTCATGACTTGTGCTTGGATTCTCACCAATAAAAAACGCC
CGGCGGCAACCGAGCGTTCTGAACAAATCCAGATGGAGTTCTGAGGTCATTACTGGATCTATCAGCAGGA
GTCCAAGCGAGCTCGATATCACTAAATACATTCAAATATCTATCCGCTCATGAGACAATAACCCTGATAA
ATGCTTCAATAATATTGAAAAAGGAAGAATATGAGTATTCAACATTTCCGTGTCGCCCTTATTCCCTTTT
TTGCGGCATTTTGCCTTCCTGTTTTTGCTCACCCAGAAACGCTGGTGAAAGTAAAAGATGCCGAAGATCA
GTTGGGTGCACGTGTGGGTTACATCGAACTGGACCTCAACAGCGGTAAGATTCTTGAGAGTTTTCGCCCC
GAAGAACGTTTCCCAATGATGAGCACTTTTAAAGTTCTGCTCTGTGGCGCGGTATTATCCCGTATTGACG
CCGGGCAAGAGCAACTCGGTCGCCGCATACACTATTCTCAGAATGACTTGGTTGAGTACTCACCAGTCAC
AGAAAAGCATCTTACGGACGGCATGACAGTACGCGAATTATGCAGCGCTGCCATAACCATGAGTGATAAC
ACGGCGGCCAACTTACTTCTGACAACGATCGGAGGACCGAAGGAGCTTACCGCTTTTTTGCACAACATGG
GTGATCATGTAACTCGCCTTGATCGTTGGGAACCGGAGCTGAATGAAGCCATACCAAACGACGAGCGTGA
CACCACGATGCCTGTAGCTATGGCAACAACGTTGCGCAAACTCTTAACTGGCGAACTTCTTACTCTCGCT
TCCCGGCAACAATTAATAGACTGGATGGAGGCGGATAAAGTTGCAGGACCACTTCTGCGCTCGGCCCTTC
CGGCTGGCTGGTTTATTGCTGATAAATCTGGAGCCGGTGAGCGTGGGTCTCGCGGTATCATTGCAGCACT
GGGGCCAGATGGTAAGCCCTCCCGTATCGTAGTTATCTACACGACGGGGAGTCAGGCAACTATGGATGAA
CGAAATAGACAGATCGCTGAGATAGGTGCCTCCCTGATTAAGCATTGGTAATAATTTAGCTTCCTTAGCT
CCTGAAAATCTCGATAACTCAAAAAATACGCCCGGTAGTGATCTTATTTCATTATGGTGAAAGTTGGAAC
CTCTTACGTGCCGATCAACGTCTCATTTTCGCCAGATATCGACGTCTAAGAAACCATTATTATCATGACA
TTAACCTATAAAAATAGGCGTATCACGAGGCCCTTTCGTCTTCACCTCGAGTGCCACCTGACGTCTAAGA
AACCATTATTATCATGACATTAACCTATAAAAATAGGCGTATCACGAGGCAGAATTTCAGATAAAAAAAA
TCCTTAGCTTTCGCTAAGGATGATTTCTGGA
Features (pLannotate 1.2.2; 11 found; start..end, strand, type, name):
     81..105     +  promoter       trc promoter (fragment): strong E. coli promoter; hybrid between the trp and lac UV5 promoters
   1685..1756    +  terminator     rrnB T1 terminator: transcription terminator T1 from the E. coli rrnB gene
   1772..1799    +  terminator     T7Te terminator: phage T7 early transcription terminator
   3511..3535    +  promoter       J23119(SpeI) promoter (fragment): bacterial promoter (Registry of Standard Biological Parts BBa J23119) modified to end with an SpeI site
   3872..4069    +  CDS            YIM3_BPPH1 (fragment): Protein inferred from homology: Swiss-Prot protein existence level 3. From Bacillus phage phi105 (Bacteriophage phi-105).
   5678..6285    -  rep_origin     ori: high-copy-number ColE1/pMB1/pBR322/pUC origin of replication
   6383..6417    -  terminator     lambda t0 terminator: minimal transcription terminator from phage lambda (Scholtissek and Grosse, 1987)
   6493..6562    +  promoter       AmpR promoter: bla
   6565..7425    +  CDS            AmpR: β-lactamase; bla; confers resistance to ampicillin, carbenicillin, and related antibiotics
   7429..7531    -  promoter       cat promoter: promoter of the E. coli cat gene encoding chloramphenicol acetyltransferase
   7708..7751    -  terminator     bacterial terminator: putative bacterial transcription terminator
