[The description below was written by a language model from this plasmid's Addgene catalogue record and pLannotate feature annotations shown in this document.]
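Description:
SG-C-Int-12 is a bacterial synthetic-biology plasmid built on the J66100 backbone that carries a constitutive expression cassette for three serine integrases: Bxb1, Tp901 and Int7. The sequenced plasmid is about 7.8 kb, of which the synthetic insert, assembled by Gibson cloning, accounts for roughly 5.4 kb. It is maintained in E. coli at high copy number through a ColE1/pUC-type origin of replication and is selected with ampicillin via a β-lactamase gene driven by its own bla promoter. Several transcription terminators, including lambda t0, insulate the backbone elements.

The automated annotation resolves only part of the payload. It detects short fragments resembling the trc promoter and the strong constitutive J23119 promoter, spaced in a way that suggests separate transcription units, along with an rrnB T1/T7Te double terminator after the first unit. The integrase coding sequences themselves are not annotated; the only hit in that region is a short homology match to a Bacillus phage phi105 protein, which may reflect similarity within one of the phage-derived recombinase genes. The exact promoter, ribosome binding site and terminator assigned to each integrase therefore cannot be stated from the record. The depositor also notes some discrepancies between the quality-control sequence and the supplied reference sequence, which are said not to affect function.

Serine integrases catalyse unidirectional recombination between their cognate attB and attP sites, inverting or excising the intervening DNA. Supplying all three enzymes constitutively lets users drive a recombinase logic device to the state corresponding to all three inputs being present. This fits the plasmid's origin in work on the hierarchical composition of recombinase logic circuits, where it probably served as one of a set of integrase combinations for characterising device outputs.
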