Addgene plasmid #117041: SG-C-Int-12
Purpose: Constitutive integrase cassette - Bxb1-Tp901-Int7
Depositing lab: Jerome Bonnet. Depositing organization: CNRS UMR 5048, INSERM U1054, Centre de Biochimie Structurale. Publication: Hierarchical composition of reliable recombinase logic devices. Guiziou S, Mayonove P, Bonnet J. Nat Commun. 2019 Jan 28;10(1):456. doi: 10.1038/s41467-019-08391-y. PubMed 30692530.
Backbone
  Vector backbone: J66100
  Backbone size w/o insert (bp): 2327
  Vector type: Synthetic Biology
Growth in bacteria
  Bacterial resistance: Ampicillin, 100 μg/mL
  Growth temperature: 37°C
  Growth strain: DH5alpha
  Copy number: High Copy
Gene/Insert
  Gene/Insert name: Constitutive integrase cassette - Bxb1-Tp901-Int7
  Species: Synthetic
  Insert size (bp): 5427
  Cloning method: Gibson Cloning
Terms and licenses: Academic/Nonprofit Terms; Industry Terms: Not Available to Industry
Depositor comments: Please note that some discrepancies were found between Addgene's quality control result and the depositor's provided Genbank sequence. The depositor noted that these discrepancies do NOT affect plasmid function.
How to cite: SG-C-Int-12 was a gift from Jerome Bonnet (Addgene plasmid # 117041 ; http://n2t.net/addgene:117041 ; RRID:Addgene_117041)
